>Addgene plasmid #169305 | SIN40C.SFFV.GFP.miR-ctrl | addgene full sequence | sequence record 337869 | Addgene NGS Result
AGAGAAAAAGCACCGTGCATGCCGATTGGTGGAAGTAAGGTGGTACGATCGTGCCTTATTAGGAAGGCAA
CAGACGGGTCTGACATGGATTGGACGAACCACTGAATTGCCGCATTGCAGAGATATTGTATTTAAGTGCC
TAGCTCGATACATAAACGGGTCTCTCTGGTTAGACCAGATCTGAGCCTGGGAGCTCTCTGGCTAACTAGG
GAACCCACTGCTTAAGCCTCAATAAAGCTTGCCTTGAGTGCTTCAAGTAGTGTGTGCCCGTCTGTTGTGT
GACTCTGGTAACTAGAGATCCCTCAGACCCTTTTAGTCAGTGTGGAAAATCTCTAGCAGTGGCGCCCGAA
CAGGGACTTGAAAGCGAAAGGGAAACCAGAGGAGCTCTCTCGACGCAGGACTCGGCTTGCTGAAGCGCGC
ACGGCAAGAGGCGAGGGGCGGCGACTGGTGAGTACGCCAAAAATTTTGACTAGCGGAGGCTAGAAGGAGA
GAGATGGGTGCGAGAGCGTCAGTATTAAGCGGGGGAGAATTAGATCGCGATGGGAAAAAATTCGGTTAAG
GCCAGGGGGAAAGAAAAAATATAAATTAAAACATATAGTATGGGCAAGCAGGGAGCTAGAACGATTCGCA
GTTAATCCTGGCCTGTTAGAAACATCAGAAGGCTGTAGACAAATACTGGGACAGCTACAACCATCCCTTC
AGACAGGATCAGAAGAACTTAGATCATTATATAATACAGTAGCAACCCTCTATTGTGTGCATCAAAGGAT
AGAGATAAAAGACACCAAGGAAGCTTTAGACAAGATAGAGGAAGAGCAAAACAAAAGTAAGACCACCGCA
CAGCAAGCGGCCGCTGATCTTCAGACCTGGAGGAGGAGATATGAGGGACAATTGGAGAAGTGAATTATAT
AAATATAAAGTAGTAAAAATTGAACCATTAGGAGTAGCACCCACCAAGGCAAAGAGAAGAGTGGTGCAGA
GAGAAAAAAGAGCAGTGGGAATAGGAGCTTTGTTCCTTGGGTTCTTGGGAGCAGCAGGAAGCACTATGGG
CGCAGCGTCAATGACGCTGACGGTACAGGCCAGACAATTATTGTCTGGTATAGTGCAGCAGCAGAACAAT
TTGCTGAGGGCTATTGAGGCGCAACAGCATCTGTTGCAACTCACAGTCTGGGGCATCAAGCAGCTCCAGG
CAAGAATCCTGGCTGTGGAAAGATACCTAAAGGATCAACAGCTCCTGGGGATTTGGGGTTGCTCTGGAAA
ACTCATTTGCACCACTGCTGTGCCTTGGAATGCTAGTTGGAGTAATAAATCTCTGGAACAGATTTGGAAT
CACACGACCTGGATGGAGTGGGACAGAGAAATTAACAATTACACAAGCTTAATACACTCCTTAATTGAAG
AATCGCAAAACCAGCAAGAAAAGAATGAACAAGAATTATTGGAATTAGATAAATGGGCAAGTTTGTGGAA
TTGGTTTAACATAACAAATTGGCTGTGGTATATAAAATTATTCATAATGATAGTAGGAGGCTTGGTAGGT
TTAAGAATAGTTTTTGCTGTACTTTCTATAGTGAATAGAGTTAGGCAGGGATATTCACCATTATCGTTTC
AGACCCACCTCCCAACCCCGAGGGGACAATTCTAGATCTTGAGACAAATGGCAGTATTCATCCACAATTT
TAAAAGAAAAGGGGGGATTGGGGGGTACAGTGCAGGGGAAAGAATAGTAGACATAATAGCAACAGACATA
CAAACTAAAGAATTACAAAAACAAATTACAAAAATTCAAAATTTTCGGGTTTATTACAGGGACAGCAGAG
ATCCACTTTGGCGCCGGCTCGAGCGAGCTGCAGTAACGCCATTTTGCAAGGCATGGAAAAATACCAAACC
AAGAATAGAGAAGTTCAGATCAAGGGCGGGTACATGAAAATAGCTAACGTTGGGCCAAACAGGATATCTG
CGGTGAGCAGTTTCGGCCCCGGCCCGGGGCCAAGAACAGATGGTCACCGCAGTTTCGGCCCCGGCCCGAG
GCCAAGAACAGATGGTCCCCAGATATGGCCCAACCCTCAGCAGTTTCTTAAGACCCATCAGATGTTTCCA
GGCTCCCCCAAGGACCTGAAATGACCCTGCGCCTTATTTGAATTAACCAATCAGCCTGCTTCTCGCTTCT
GTTCGCGCGCTTCTGCTTCCCGAGCTCTATAAAAGAGCTCACAACCCCTCACTCGGCGCGCCAGTCCTCC
GACAGACTGAGTCGGATCGCGGCCGCCACCATGGTGAGCAAGGGCGAGGAGCTGTTCACCGGGGTGGTGC
CCATCCTGGTCGAGCTGGACGGCGACGTAAACGGCCACAAGTTCAGCGTGTCCGGCGAGGGCGAGGGCGA
TGCCACCTACGGCAAGCTGACCCTGAAGTTCATCTGCACCACCGGCAAGCTGCCCGTGCCCTGGCCCACC
CTCGTGACCACCCTGACCTACGGCGTGCAGTGCTTCAGCCGCTACCCCGACCACATGAAGCAGCACGACT
TCTTCAAGTCCGCCATGCCCGAAGGCTACGTCCAGGAGCGCACCATCTTCTTCAAGGACGACGGCAACTA
CAAGACCCGCGCCGAGGTGAAGTTCGAGGGCGACACCCTGGTGAACCGCATCGAGCTGAAGGGCATCGAC
TTCAAGGAGGACGGCAACATCCTGGGGCACAAGCTGGAGTACAACTACAACAGCCACAACGTCTATATCA
TGGCCGACAAGCAGAAGAACGGCATCAAGGTGAACTTCAAGATCCGCCACAACATCGAGGACGGCAGCGT
GCAGCTCGCCGACCACTACCAGCAGAACACCCCCATCGGCGACGGCCCCGTGCTGCTGCCCGACAACCAC
TACCTGAGCACCCAGTCCGCCCTGAGCAAAGACCCCAACGAGAAGCGCGATCACATGGTCCTGCTGGAGT
TCGTGACCGCCGCCGGGATCACTCTCGGCATGGACGAGCTGTACAAGTGAGGATCCTGTTTGAATGAGGC
TTCAGTACTTTACAGAATCGTTGCCTGCACATCTTGGAAACACTTGCTGGGATTACTTCTTCAGGTTAAC
CCAACAGAAGGCTCGAGAAGGTATATTGCTGTTGACAGTGAGCGATCTCGCTTGGGCGAGAGTAAGTAGT
GAAGCCACAGATGTACTTACTCTCGCCCAAGCGAGAGTGCCTACTGCCTCGGAATTCAAGGGGCTACTTT
AGGAGCAATTATCTTGTTTACTAAAACTGAATACCTTGCTATCTCTTTGATACATTTTTACAAAGCTGAA
TTAAAATGGTATAAATTAAATCACTTTACCGGTAACGCGTCGCGTTAAGTCGACAATCAACCTCTGGATT
ACAAAATTTGTGAAAGATTGACTGGTATTCTTAACTATGTTGCTCCTTTTACGCTATGTGGATACGCTGC
TTTAATGCCTTTGTATCATGCTATTGCTTCCCGTATGGCTTTCATTTTCTCCTCCTTGTATAAATCCTGG
TTGCTGTCTCTTTATGAGGAGTTGTGGCCCGTTGTCAGGCAACGTGGCGTGGTGTGCACTGTGTTTGCTG
ACGCAACCCCCACTGGTTGGGGCATTGCCACCACCTGTCAGCTCCTTTCCGGGACTTTCGCTTTCCCCCT
CCCTATTGCCACGGCGGAACTCATCGCCGCCTGCCTTGCCCGCTGCTGGACAGGGGCTCGGCTGTTGGGC
ACTGACAATTCCGTGGTGTTGTCGGGGAAATCATCGTCCTTTCCTTGGCTGCTCGCCTGTGTTGCCACCT
GGATTCTGCGCGGGACGTCCTTCTGCTACGTCCCTTCGGCCCTCAATCCAGCGGACCTTCCTTCCCGCGG
CCTGCTGCCGGCTCTGCGGCCTCTTCCGCGTCTTCGCCTTCGCCCTCAGACGAGTCGGATCTCCCTTTGG
GCCGCCTCCCCGCGTCGACTTTAAGACCAATGACTTACAAGGCAGCTGTAGATCTTAGCCACTTTTTAAA
AGAAAAGGGGGGACTGGAAGGGCTAATTCACTCCCAACGAAGACAAGATCTGCTTTTTGCTTGTACTGGG
TCTCTCTGGTTAGACCAGATCTGAGCCTGGGAGCTCTCTGGCTAACTAGGGAACCCACTGCTTAAGCCTC
AATAAAGCTTGCCTTGAGTGCTTCAAGTAGTGTGTGCCCGTCTGTTGTGTGACTCTGGTAACTAGAGATC
CCTCAGACCCTTTTAGTCAGTGTGGAAAATCTCTAGCAGTACGTATAGTAGTTCATGTCATCTTATTATT
CAGTATTTATAACTTGCAAAGAAATGAATATCAGAGAGTGAGAGGAACTTGTTTATTGCAGCTTATAATG
GTTACAAATAAAGCAATAGCATCACAAATTTCACAAATAAAGCATTTTTTTCACTGCATTCTAGTTGTGG
TTTGTCCAAACTCATCAATGTATCTTATCATGTCTGGCTCTAGCTATCCCGCCCCTAACTCCGCCCATCC
CGCCCCTAACTCCGCCCAGTTCCGCCCATTCTCCGCCCCATGGCTGACTAATTTTTTTTATTTATGCAGA
GGCCGAGGCCGCCTCGGCCTCTGAGCTATTCCAGAAGTAGTGAGGAGGCTTTTTTGGAGGCCTAGGGACG
TACCCAATTCGCCCTATAGTGAGTCGTATTACGCGCGCTCACTGGCCGTCGTTTTACAACGTCGTGACTG
GGAAAACCCTGGCGTTACCCAACTTAATCGCCTTGCAGCACATCCCCCTTTCGCCAGCTGGCGTAATAGC
GAAGAGGCCCGCACCGATCGCCCTTCCCAACAGTTGCGCAGCCTGAATGGCGAATGGG
[124 nt withheld, positions 4819-4942]
C
[91 nt withheld, positions 4944-5034]
A
[49 nt withheld, positions 5036-5084]
CCTTTGACGTTGGAGTCCACGTTCTTT
[37 nt withheld, positions 5112-5148]
ACCCTATCTCGGTCTATTCTTTTGATTTATAAGGGATTTTGCCGATTTCGGCCTATTGGTTAAAAAATGA
GCTGATTTAACAAAAATTTAACGCGAATTTTAACAAAATATTAACGCTTACAATTTAGGTGGCACTTTTC
GGGGAAATGTGCGCGGAACCCCTATTTGTTTATTTTTCTAAATACATTCAAATATGTATCCGCTCATGAG
ACAATAACCCTGATAAATGCTTCAATAATATTGAAAAAGGAAGAGTATGAGTATTCAACATTTCCGTGTC
GCCCTTATTCCCTTTTTTGCGGCATTTTGCCTTCCTGTTTTTGCTCACCCAGAAACGCTGGTGAAAGTAA
AAGATGCTGAAGATCAGTTGGGTGCACGAGTGGGTTACATCGAACTGGATCTCAACAGCGGTAAGATCCT
TGAGAGTTTTCGCCCCGAAGAACGTTTTCCAATGATGAGCACTTTTAAAGTTCTGCTATGTGGCGCGGTA
TTATCCCGTATTGACGCCGGGCAAGAGCAACTCGGTCGCCGCATACACTATTCTCAGAATGACTTGGTTG
AGTACTCACCAGTCACAGAAAAGCATCTTACGGATGGCATGACAGTAAGAGAATTATGCAGTGCTGCCAT
AACCATGAGTGATAACACTGCGGCCAACTTACTTCTGACAACGATCGGAGGACCGAAGGAGCTAACCGCT
TTTTTGCACAACATGGGGGATCATGTAACTCGCCTTGATCGTTGGGAACCGGAGCTGAATGAAGCCATAC
CAAACGACGAGCGTGACACCACGATGCCTGTAGCAATGGCAACAACGTTGCGCAAACTATTAACTGGCGA
ACTACTTACTCTAGCTTCCCGGCAACAATTAATAGACTGGATGGAGGCGGATAAAGTTGCAGGACCACTT
CTGCGCTCGGCCCTTCCGGCTGGCTGGTTTATTGCTGATAAATCTGGAGCCGGTGAGCGTGGGTCTCGCG
GTATCATTGCAGCACTGGGGCCAGATGGTAAGCCCTCCCGTATCGTAGTTATCTACACGACGGGGAGTCA
GGCAACTATGGATGAACGAAATAGACAGATCGCTGAGATAGGTGCCTCACTGATTAAGCATTGGTAACTG
TCAGACCAAGTTTACTCATATATACTTTAGATTGATTTAAAACTTCATTTTTAATTTAAAAGGATCTAGG
TGAAGATCCTTTTTGATAATCTCATGACCAAAATCCCTTAACGTGAGTTTTCGTTCCACTGAGCGTCAGA
CCCCGTAGAAAAGATCAAAGGATCTTCTTGAGATCCTTTTTTTCTGCGCGTAATCTGCTGCTTGCAAACA
AAAAAACCACCGCTACCAGCGGTGGTTTGTTTGCCGGATCAAGAGCTACCAACTCTTTTTCCGAAGGTAA
CTGGCTTCAGCAGAGCGCAGATACCAAATACTGTTCTTCTAGTGTAGCCGTAGTTAGGCCACCACTTCAA
GAACTCTGTAGCACCGCCTACATACCTCGCTCTGCTAATCCTGTTACCAGTGGCTGCTGCCAGTGGCGAT
AAGTCGTGTCTTACCGGGTTGGACTCAAGACGATAGTTACCGGATAAGGCGCAGCGGTCGGGCTGAACGG
GGGGTTCGTGCACACAGCCCAGCTTGGAGCGAACGACCTACACCGAACTGAGATACCTACAGCGTGAGCT
ATGAGAAAGCGCCACGCTTCCCGAAGGGAGAAAGGCGGACAGGTATCCGGTAAGCGGCAGGGTCGGAACA
GGAGAGCGCACGAGGGAGCTTCCAGGGGGAAACGCCTGGTATCTTTATAGTCCTGTCGGGTTTCGCCACC
TCTGACTTGAGCGTCGATTTTTGTGATGCTCGTCAGGGGGGCGGAGCCTATGGAAAAACGCCAGCAACGC
GGCCTTTTTACGGTTCCTGGCCTTTTGCTGGCCTTTTGCTCACATGTTCTTTCCTGCGTTATCCCCTGAT
TCTGTGGATAACCGTATTACCGCCTTTGAGTGAGCTGATACCGCTCGCCGCAGCCGAACGACCGAGCGCA
GCGAGTCAGTGAGCGAGGAAGCGGAAGAGCGCCCAATACGCAAACCGCCTCTCCCCGCGCGTTGGCCGAT
TCATTAATGCAGCTGGCACGACAGGTTTCCCGACTGGAAAGCGGGCAGTGAGCGCAACGCAATTAATGTG
AGTTAGCTCACTCATTAGGCACCCCAGGCTTTACACTTTATGCTTCCGGCTCGTATGTTGTGTGGAATTG
TGAGCGGATAACAATTTCACACAGGAAACAGCTATGACCATGATTACGCCAAGCGCGCAATTAACCCTCA
CTAAAGGGAACAAAAGCTGGAGCTGCAAGCGGTACCGTCGACCTGCAGGTTGACATTGATTATTGACTAG
TTATTAATAGTAATCAATTACGGGGTCATTAGTTCATAGCCCATATATGGAGTTCCGCGTTACATAACTT
ACGGTAAATGGCCCGCCTGGCTGACCGCCCAACGACCCCCGCCCATTGACGTCAATAATGACGTATGTTC
CCATAGTAACGCCAATAGGGACTTTCCATTGACGTCAATGGGTGGAGTATTTACGGTAAACTGCCCACTT
GGCAGTACATCAAGTGTATCATATGCCAAGTACGCCCCCTATTGACGTCAATGACGGTAAATGGCCCGCC
TGGCATTATGCCCAGTACATGACCTTATGGGACTTTCCTACTTGGCAGTACATCTACGTATTAGTCATCG
CTATTACCATGGCGCGCCATGCAGGGCCTGAAATAACCTCTGAAAGAGGAACTTGGTTAGGTACCTTCTG
AGGCGGAAAGAACCAGCTGTGGAATGTGTGTCAGTTAGGGTGTGGAAAGTCCCCAGGCTCCCCAGCAGGC
AGAAGTATGCAAAGCATGCATCTCAATTAGTCAGCAACCAGGTGTGGAAAGTCCCCAGGCTCCCCAGCAG
GCAGAAGTATGCAAAGCATGCATCTCAATTAGTCAGCAACCATAGTCCCTTAAGAGGCGCGCCTTAATGT
AGTCTTATGCAATACTCTTGTAGTCTTGCAACATGGTAACGATGAGTTAGCAACATGCCTTACAAGG
Features (pLannotate 1.2.2; 29 found; start..end, strand, type, name):
    158..338     +  LTR            5' LTR (truncated): truncated 5' long terminal repeat (LTR) from HIV-1
    385..510     +  misc_feature   HIV-1 Ψ: packaging signal of human immunodeficiency virus type 1
    494..857     +  CDS            HIV-1 gag (fragment): gag protein from human immunodeficiency virus 1; gag
   1003..1236    +  misc_feature   RRE: The Rev response element (RRE) of HIV-1 allows for Rev-dependent mRNA export from the nucleus to the cytoplasm.
   1613..1637    +  CDS            Rev (fragment): human immunodeficiency virus 1 (HIV-1) Rev protein; rev; enhances nuclear export of unspliced and incompletely spliced viral mRNAs
   1678..1795    +  misc_feature   cPPT/CTS: central polypurine tract and central termination sequence of HIV-1
   1853..2254    +  promoter       SFFV promoter: spleen focus-forming virus long terminal repeat (LTR) promoter
   2271..2987    +  CDS            EGFP: EGFP is a basic (constitutively fluorescent) green fluorescent protein published in 1996, derived from Aequorea victoria. It is reported to be a rapidly-maturing weak dimer with moderate acid sensitivity.
   3000..3093    +  ncRNA          5' miR-30a: sequence upstream of the 71-nt precursor of the human miR-30a microRNA (Zeng et al., 2002) miRNA
   3205..3317    +  ncRNA          3' miR-30a: sequence downstream of the 71-nt precursor of the human miR-30a microRNA (Zeng et al., 2002) miRNA
   3345..3933    +  misc_feature   WPRE: woodchuck hepatitis virus posttranscriptional regulatory element
   3984..4003    +  misc_feature   cPPT/CTS (fragment): central polypurine tract and central termination sequence of HIV-1
   4005..4238    +  LTR            3' LTR (ΔU3): self-inactivating 3' long terminal repeat (LTR) from HIV-1
   4316..4437    +  polyA_signal   SV40 poly(A) signal: SV40 polyadenylation signal
   4477..4612    +  rep_origin     SV40 ori: SV40 origin of replication
   4633..4651    -  promoter       T7 promoter: promoter for bacteriophage T7 RNA polymerase
   4659..4814    +  CDS            lacZα (fragment): LacZα fragment of β-galactosidase; lacZ fragment
   4819..5247    +  rep_origin     f1 ori (sequence partly withheld): f1 bacteriophage origin of replication; arrow indicates direction of (+) strand synthesis
   5300..5404    +  promoter       AmpR promoter: bla
   5405..6265    +  CDS            AmpR: β-lactamase; bla; confers resistance to ampicillin, carbenicillin, and related antibiotics
   6436..7024    +  rep_origin     ori: high-copy-number ColE1/pMB1/pBR322/pUC origin of replication
   7207..7299    +  CDS            lacI (fragment): lac repressor; lacI; The lac repressor binds to the lac operator to inhibit transcription in E. coli. This inhibition can be relieved by adding lactose or isopropyl-β-D-thiogalactopyranoside (IPTG).
   7312..7333    +  protein_bind   CAP binding site: CAP binding activates transcription in the presence of cAMP. E. coli catabolite activator protein
   7348..7378    +  promoter       lac promoter: promoter for the E. coli lac operon
   7386..7402    +  protein_bind   lac operator: The lac repressor binds to the lac operator to inhibit transcription in E. coli. This inhibition can be relieved by adding lactose or isopropyl-β-D-thiogalactopyranoside (IPTG). lac repressor encoded by lacI
   7447..7465    +  promoter       T3 promoter: promoter for bacteriophage T3 RNA polymerase
   7510..7889    +  enhancer       CMV enhancer: human cytomegalovirus immediate early enhancer
   7946..8137    +  promoter       SV40 promoter (fragment): SV40 enhancer and early promoter
   8156..157     +  promoter       RSV promoter (across the origin): Rous sarcoma virus enhancer/promoter
