[The description below was written by a language model from this plasmid's Addgene catalogue record and pLannotate feature annotations shown in this document.]
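Description:
SIN40C.SFFV.GFP.miR-ctrl is a self-inactivating HIV-1-based lentiviral transfer vector built on the SIN40C backbone and designed for constitutive expression of a control microRNA together with a green fluorescent reporter. In bacteria it is maintained through a high-copy ColE1/pUC-type origin and selected with ampicillin via the β-lactamase gene. The backbone also carries an f1 origin, an SV40 origin, and remnants of a lac/T7/T3 cloning region. Upstream of the viral genome, the annotation shows a CMV enhancer, an SV40 promoter fragment and an RSV promoter abutting a truncated 5' LTR. This arrangement would drive Tat-independent transcription of the genomic RNA in packaging cells. The Ψ packaging signal with a partial gag sequence, the RRE for Rev-dependent nuclear export and the cPPT/CTS provide the cis elements needed for packaging and efficient transduction. The ΔU3 3' LTR, followed by an SV40 polyadenylation signal, removes LTR promoter activity from the integrated provirus.

The internal cassette uses the spleen focus-forming virus (SFFV) LTR promoter, which is commonly chosen for strong expression in haematopoietic cells. It drives EGFP followed directly by a microRNA cassette flanked by human miR-30a 5' and 3' sequences. The hairpin therefore sits in the 3' untranslated region of the EGFP transcript rather than being a protein fusion, so a single Pol II transcript yields both the fluorescent marker and the processed small RNA. A WPRE downstream enhances transcript stability and expression. The record does not describe the sequence or nature of miR-ctrl beyond its name, although the insert species is listed as human. The construct appears intended as the negative control for matched microRNA-overexpression vectors, with GFP marking transduced cells for tracking or sorting. The associated publication concerns megakaryocytic leukaemia.
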