Addgene plasmid #169305: SIN40C.SFFV.GFP.miR-ctrl
Purpose: Constitutive overexpression of miR-ctrl with GFP as a reporter fluorescent protein
Depositing lab: Jan-Henning Klusmann. Depositing organization: Martin-Luther-Universitaet Halle-Wittenberg. Publication: The megakaryocytic transcription factor ARID3A suppresses leukemia pathogenesis. Alejo-Valle O, Weigert K, Bhayadia R, Ng M, Issa H, Beyer C, Emmrich S, Schuschel K, Ihling C, Sinz A, Zimmermann M, Wickenhauser C, Flasinski M, Regenyi EM, Labuhn M, Reinhardt D, Yaspo ML, Heckl D, Klusmann JH. Blood. 2021 Sep 27. pii: S0006-4971(21)01649-9. doi: 10.1182/blood.2021012231. PubMed 34570885.
Backbone
  Vector backbone: SIN40C
  Vector type: Lentiviral
Growth in bacteria
  Bacterial resistance: Ampicillin, 100 μg/mL
  Growth temperature: 37°C
  Growth strain: NEB Stable
  Copy number: High Copy
Gene/Insert
  Gene/Insert name: miR-ctrl
  Species: H. sapiens (human)
  Promoter: SFFV
  Tag / fusion protein: EGFP (N terminal on insert)
  Cloning method: Restriction Enzyme; 5′ cloning site Unknown (unknown if destroyed)
  Sequencing primers: 5′ SFFV-F; 3′ WPRE-R
Terms and licenses: Academic/Nonprofit Terms; Industry Terms: Not Available to Industry
How to cite: SIN40C.SFFV.GFP.miR-ctrl was a gift from Jan-Henning Klusmann (Addgene plasmid # 169305 ; http://n2t.net/addgene:169305 ; RRID:Addgene_169305)
